Addgene plasmid #68719: pAAV-CAG-Flex-mRuby2-GSG-P2A-GCaMP6f-WPRE-pA
Purpose: Cre-dependent bicistronic vector expressing mRuby2 and GCaMP6f from a single open reading frame.
Depositing lab: Tobias Bonhoeffer & Mark Huebener & Tobias Rose. Depositing organization: Max Planck Institute for Biological Intelligence. Publication: Cell-specific restoration of stimulus preference after monocular deprivation in the visual cortex. Rose T, Jaepel J, Hubener M, Bonhoeffer T. Science. 2016 Jun 10;352(6291):1319-22. doi: 10.1126/science.aad3358. PubMed 27284193.
Backbone
  Vector backbone: pAAV
  Total vector size (bp): 7112
  Vector type: AAV
Growth in bacteria
  Bacterial resistance: Ampicillin, 100 μg/mL
  Growth temperature: 37°C
  Growth strain: Stbl3
  Growth instructions: Due to ease of recombination, AAV and lentivirus vectors should be amplified in a recombination deficient bacteria strain such as Invitrogen's OneShot Stbl3 cells. Check for integrety of ITR sites with SmaI digest.
  Copy number: Low Copy
Gene/Insert
  Gene/Insert name: mRuby2-P2A-GCaMP6f
  Species: R. norvegicus (rat), G. gallus (chicken); A. victoria (jellyfish)
  Insert size (bp): 2124
  Promoter: CAG-FLEX
  Cloning method: Unknown
  Sequencing primers: 5′ actcagcgctgcctcagtct; 3′ gtttgtacaaatgatgacagcgaag
Terms and licenses: Academic/Nonprofit Terms; Industry Terms: Not Available to Industry
Depositor comments: The discrepancies between the full sequence and Addgene's QC sequence should not have any functional consequence. mRuby2: Article: Improving FRET dynamic range with bright green and red fluorescent proteins. Lam et al (Nat Methods. 2012 Sep 9. doi: 10.1038/nmeth.2171. PubMed) Addgene Plasmid 40260 GCaMP6f: Article: Ultrasensitive fluorescent proteins for imaging neuronal activity. Chen et al (Nature. 2013 Jul 18;499(7458):295-300. doi: 10.1038/nature12354. PubMed) Addgene Plasmid 40755
How to cite: pAAV-CAG-Flex-mRuby2-GSG-P2A-GCaMP6f-WPRE-pA was a gift from Tobias Bonhoeffer & Mark Huebener & Tobias Rose (Addgene plasmid # 68719 ; http://n2t.net/addgene:68719 ; RRID:Addgene_68719) For viral preps, please replace (Addgene plasmid # 68719) in the above sentence with: (Addgene viral prep # 68719-AAV1)
