[The description below was written by a language model from this plasmid's Addgene catalogue record, the feature table of its GenBank file and pLannotate feature annotations shown in this document.]
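Description:
pAAV-CAG-Flex-mRuby2-GSG-P2A-GCaMP6f-WPRE-pA is a 7,112 bp adeno-associated virus transfer plasmid for Cre-dependent co-expression of a red structural fluorophore and a green calcium indicator. The expression cassette lies between two AAV2 inverted terminal repeats, which allow it to be packaged into recombinant AAV particles. The bacterial backbone carries a ColE1/pUC-type origin, an f1 origin and a β-lactamase gene for ampicillin selection. The catalogue lists the plasmid as low copy and notes that it is grown in a recombination-deficient strain because the ITRs are prone to rearrangement.

Transcription is driven by a CAG-type promoter, annotated as a CMV enhancer fragment, the chicken β-actin promoter and chimeric intron fragments. Downstream, a single open reading frame encoding mRuby2, a GSG linker, a P2A peptide and GCaMP6f sits in antisense orientation relative to the promoter. It is flanked on each side by a lox2272 and a loxP site, with the two pairs in opposing orientation (a FLEX or DIO switch). Without Cre the coding sequence cannot be expressed. Cre inverts the cassette through one pair of compatible sites and then excises a site from the other pair, locking the insert in the sense orientation. Ribosomal skipping at P2A then yields mRuby2 and GCaMP6f as separate polypeptides from one transcript. A WPRE and an SV40 polyadenylation signal follow the cassette to enhance transcript stability and processing.

The design suits calcium imaging in genetically defined, Cre-expressing cells. The activity-independent red signal can help with cell identification or ratiometric normalisation, and the associated publication concerns visual cortex. The separate GenBank record covers only a 567 bp segment with one annotated loxP site, so this description relies on the full-length feature table.
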