Features (pLannotate 1.2.2; 24 found; start..end, strand, type, name):
      1..249     +  enhancer       CMV enhancer (fragment): human cytomegalovirus immediate early enhancer
    251..528     +  promoter       chicken β-actin promoter: No description available
    529..665     +  intron         hybrid intron (fragment): hybrid between chicken β-actin (CBA) and minute virus of mice (MMV) introns (Gray et al., 2011)
    754..884     +  intron         chimeric intron (fragment): chimera between introns from chicken β-actin and rabbit β-globin
    945..978     +  protein_bind   lox2272: Cre-mediated recombination occurs in the 8-bp core sequence (GGATACTT). lox2272 sites are compatible with each other, but incompatible with loxP or loxN sites (Lee and Saito, 1988). Cre recombinase
    979..1028    -  intron         β-globin intron (fragment): internally truncated intron from human β-globin
   1029..1062    +  protein_bind   loxP: Cre-mediated recombination occurs in the 8-bp core sequence (GCATACAT). Cre recombinase
   1079..2426    -  CDS            GCaMP6f (fragment): improved fluorescent protein-based calcium sensor (Chen et al., 2013)
   2427..2483    -  CDS            P2A: 2A peptide from porcine teschovirus-1 polyprotein Eukaryotic ribosomes fail to insert a peptide bond between the Gly and Pro residues, yielding separate polypeptides.
   2493..3203    -  CDS            mRuby2: mRuby2 is a basic (constitutively fluorescent) red fluorescent protein published in 2012, derived from Entacmaea quadricolor. It has moderate acid sensitivity.
   3234..3267    -  protein_bind   lox2272: Cre-mediated recombination occurs in the 8-bp core sequence (GGATACTT). lox2272 sites are compatible with each other, but incompatible with loxP or loxN sites (Lee and Saito, 1988). Cre recombinase
   3268..3317    -  intron         β-globin intron (fragment): internally truncated intron from human β-globin
   3318..3351    -  protein_bind   loxP: Cre-mediated recombination occurs in the 8-bp core sequence (GCATACAT). Cre recombinase
   3364..3952    +  misc_feature   WPRE: woodchuck hepatitis virus posttranscriptional regulatory element
   3995..4116    -  polyA_signal   SV40 poly(A) signal: SV40 polyadenylation signal
   4139..4207    -  CDS            large T antigen (fragment): large T antigen from SV40 (simian virus 40)
   4278..4411    +  repeat_region  AAV2 ITR: inverted terminal repeat of adeno-associated virus serotype 2 inverted
   4405..4461    -  CDS            lacI (fragment): lac repressor; lacI; The lac repressor binds to the lac operator to inhibit transcription in E. coli. This inhibition can be relieved by adding lactose or isopropyl-β-D-thiogalactopyranoside (IPTG).
   4644..5232    -  rep_origin     ori: high-copy-number ColE1/pMB1/pBR322/pUC origin of replication
   5403..6263    -  CDS            AmpR: β-lactamase; bla; confers resistance to ampicillin, carbenicillin, and related antibiotics
   6264..6368    -  promoter       AmpR promoter: bla
   6421..6849    -  rep_origin     f1 ori (sequence partly withheld): f1 bacteriophage origin of replication; arrow indicates direction of (+) strand synthesis
   6854..6923    -  CDS            lacZα (fragment): LacZα fragment of β-galactosidase; lacZ fragment
   6918..7050    -  repeat_region  AAV2 ITR (fragment): inverted terminal repeat of adeno-associated virus serotype 2 inverted
>Addgene plasmid #68719 | pAAV-CAG-Flex-mRuby2-GSG-P2A-GCaMP6f-WPRE-pA | depositor full sequence | sequence record 120857 | pAAV-CAG-Flex-mRuby2-GSG-P2A-GCaMP6f-WPRE-pA sequence 7112 bps
CCATTGACGTCAATAATGACGTATGTTCCCATAGTAACGCCAATAGGGACTTTCCATTGACGTCAATGGG
TGGAGTATTTACGGTAAACTGCCCACTTGGCAGTACATCAAGTGTATCATATGCCAAGTACGCCCCCTAT
TGACGTCAATGACGGTAAATGGCCCGCCTGGCATTATGCCCAGTACATGACCTTATGGGACTTTCCTACT
TGGCAGTACATCTACGTATTAGTCATCGCTATTACCATGGTCGAGGTGAGCCCCACGTTCTGCTTCACTC
TCCCCATCTCCCCCCCCTCCCCACCCCCAATTTTGTATTTATTTATTTTTTAATTATTTTGTGCAGCGAT
GGGGGCGGGGGGGGGGGGGGGGCGCGCGCCAGGCGGGGCGGGGCGGGGCGAGGGGCGGGGCGGGGCGAGG
CGGAGAGGTGCGGCGGCAGCCAATCAGAGCGGCGCGCTCCGAAAGTTTCCTTTTATGGCGAGGCGGCGGC
GGCGGCGGCCCTATAAAAAGCGAAGCGCGCGGCGGGCGGGAGTCGCTGCGACGCTGCCTTCGCCCCGTGC
CCCGCTCCGCCGCCGCCTCGCGCCGCCCGCCCCGGCTCTGACTGACCGCGTTACTCCCACAGGTGAGCGG
GCGGGACGGCCCTTCTCCTCCGGGCTGTAATTAGCGCTTGGTTTAATGACGGCTTGTTTCTTTTCTGTGG
CTGCGTGAAAGCCTTGAGGGGCTCCGGGAGGGCCCTTTGTGCGGGGGGAGCGGCTCGGGGCTGTCCGCGG
GGGGACGGCTGCCTTCGGGGGGGACGGGGCAGGGCGGGGTTCGGCTTCTGGCGTGTGACCGGCGGCTCTA
GAGCCTCTGCTAACCATGTTCATGCCTTCTTCTTTTTCCTACAGCTCCTGGGCAACGTGCTGGTTATTGT
GCTGTCTCATCATTTTGGCAAAGAATTGGATCTTATAACTTCGTATAGGATACTTTATACGAAGTTATGC
AGAATGGTAGCTGGATTGTAGCTGCTATTAGCAATATGAAACCTCTTAATAACTTCGTATAGCATACATT
ATACGAAGTTATACTAGTGCGGCCGCTTACTTCGCTGTCATCATTTGTACAAACTCTTCGTAGTTTACCT
GACCATCCCCATCGATGTCTGCTTCCCTGATCATTTCATCAACCTCTTCATCTGTTAACTTCTCTCCAAG
GTTTGTCATCACGTGGCGAAGCTCTGCTGCACTGATGTAGCCATTGCCATCCTTATCAAACACACCGAAC
GCTTCTCTAATTTCTTCTTCCGTGTCCCTGTATTTCATTTTTCTTGCCATCATTGTCAGGAACTCAGGGA
AGTCGATTGTGCCGTCACCGTCGGCATCTACTTCATTGATCATGTCCTGCAGCTCTGCTTCTGTGGGGTT
CTGCCCCAGAGACCGCATCACCGTCCCCAGCTCCTTGGTTGTTATTGTCCCATCCCCGTCCTTGTCAAAT
AGGGAGAATTCCTCTTTAAATTCTGCGATCTGCTCTTCAGTCAGTTGGTCCGGCAGGTTGTACTCCAGCT
TGTGCCCCAGGATGTTGCCGTCCTCCTTGAAGTCGATGCCCTTCAGCTCGATGCGGTTCACCAGGGTGTC
GCCCTCGAACTTCACCTCGGCGCGGGTCTTGTAGTTGCCGTCGTCCTTGAAGAAGATGGTGCGCTCCTGG
ATGTAGCCTTCGGGCATGGCGGACTTGAAGAAGTCGTGCTGCTTCATGTGGTCGGGGTAGCGGCTGAAGC
ACTGCACGCCGTAGGTCAGGGTGGTCACGAGGGTGGGCCAGGGCACGGGCAGCTTGCCGGTGGTGCAGAT
GAACTTCAGGGTCAGCTTGCCGTAGGTGGCATCGCCCTCACCCTCGCCGGACACGCTGAACTTGTGGCCG
TTTACGTCGCCGTCCAGCTCGACCAGGATGGGCACCACCCCGGTGAACAGCTCCTCGCCCTTGCTCACCA
TGCTCCCTCCGGTACCGCCCTTGTACAGCTCGTCCATGCCGAGAGTGATCCCGGCGGCGGTCACGAACTC
CAGCAGGACCATGTGATCGCGCTTCTCGTTGGGGTCTTTCGAAAGTTTGGACTGCACGCTCAGGTAGTGG
TTGTCGGGCAGCAGCACGGGGCCGTCGCCGATGGGGGTGTTCTGCTGGTAGTGGTAGGCGAGCTGCACGC
CGCCGTCCTCGATGTTGTGGCGGATCTTGAAGTTCGCCTTGATGCCGTTCTTCTGCTTGTCGGCCTTGAT
ATAGACGTTCTCGAGTGAGCTCAGCCGACCTATAGCTCTGACTGCGTGACCTGTCTTATTCCACTTACGA
CGTGATGAGTCGACCATGGTGGCGAGATCCTTATCGTCATCGTCGTACAGATCCCGACCCATTTGCTGTC
CACCAGTCATGCTAGCCATACCATGATGATGATGATGATGAGAACCAGGACCGGGGTTTTCTTCCACGTC
TCCTGCTTGCTTTAACAGAGAGAAGTTCGTGGCTCCGGATCCCTTGTACAGCTCGTCCATCCCACCACCA
AGCCCGGCGAACTTGGCAACTGCGTGTTCGCGTTGTACTACGAACATTTCATTGTCACTTTCCTCTAACC
TTTCCAGGCGGTGATCAACGGCATGGATACCGGGCATCTTGATGTTCCCGACGGTCTTTTTTGACCTGTA
AGTTGTTACGAAAGAGCAAGACAGATGGCCACCACCATCAACTTTCAGTGCCATATGAGTGTATCCCCTC
AGACCACCATCTGCTGGATACATCATCTCTGTATTAGGCTCCCAACCCTTGGTCTTCTTCTGCATCACGG
GACCATTGGAGGGAAAGTTTACCCCTCTGACTTGGACGTGGTAAACGAGACAGCCATCCTCAAGGCTGGT
GTCCTGCATGACGGTGACGACTCCACCATCTTCGTATCTCGTAACTCTTTCCCAAGTAAAACCCTCAGGA
AAGGACTGTTTAAAGAAATCAGGAATGCCTTTCGGGTACTTGATAAAAGTACGGCTGCCATACATGAACG
ACGTGGCAAGAATGTCAAAGGCAAATGGCAGGGGTCCTCCCTCGATGACTTTGATCCTCATGGTTTGAGT
TCCCATGTACGGATTGCCTTCTCCTTCACCTGTGCATTTGAATTGGTGGCCGTTGACCGAACCTTCCATG
ACCACCTTCATACGCATATTTTCCTTGATCAGCTCTTCGCCCTTAGACACCATGGTGGCCCTAGGACCGG
TACTAGTCTCGAGATAACTTCGTATAAAGTATCCTATACGAAGTTATTTGCCTTAACCCAGAAATTATCA
CTGTTATTCTTTAGAATGGTGCAAAGAATAACTTCGTATAATGTATGCTATACGAAGTTATAAGCTTATC
GATAATCAACCTCTGGATTACAAAATTTGTGAAAGATTGACTGGTATTCTTAACTATGTTGCTCCTTTTA
CGCTATGTGGATACGCTGCTTTAATGCCTTTGTATCATGCTATTGCTTCCCGTATGGCTTTCATTTTCTC
CTCCTTGTATAAATCCTGGTTGCTGTCTCTTTATGAGGAGTTGTGGCCCGTTGTCAGGCAACGTGGCGTG
GTGTGCACTGTGTTTGCTGACGCAACCCCCACTGGTTGGGGCATTGCCACCACCTGTCAGCTCCTTTCCG
GGACTTTCGCTTTCCCCCTCCCTATTGCCACGGCGGAACTCATCGCCGCCTGCCTTGCCCGCTGCTGGAC
AGGGGCTCGGCTGTTGGGCACTGACAATTCCGTGGTGTTGTCGGGGAAATCATCGTCCTTTCCTTGGCTG
CTCGCCTGTGTTGCCACCTGGATTCTGCGCGGGACGTCCTTCTGCTACGTCCCTTCGGCCCTCAATCCAG
CGGACCTTCCTTCCCGCGGCCTGCTGCCGGCTCTGCGGCCTCTTCCGCGTCTTCGCCTTCGCCCTCAGAC
GAGTCGGATCTCCCTTTGGGCCGCCTCCCCGCATCGATACCGTCGACCCGGGCGGCCGCTTCGAGCAGAC
ATGATAAGATACATTGATGAGTTTGGACAAACCACAACTAGAATGCAGTGAAAAAAATGCTTTATTTGTG
AAATTTGTGATGCTATTGCTTTATTTGTAACCATTATAAGCTGCAATAAACAAGTTAACAACAACAATTG
CATTCATTTTATGTTTCAGGTTCAGGGGGAGATGTGGGAGGTTTTTTAAAGCAAGTAAAACCTCTACAAA
TGTGGTAAAATCGATAAGGATCTTCCTAGAGCATGGCTACGTAGATAAGTAGCATGGCGGGTTAATCATT
AACTACAAGGAACCCCTAGTGATGGAGTTGGCCACTCCCTCTCTGCGCGCTCGCTCGCTCACTGAGGCCG
GGCGACCAAAGGTCGCCCGACGCCCGGGCTTTGCCCGGGCGGCCTCAGTGAGCGAGCGAGCGCGCAGCTG
CATTAATGAATCGGCCAACGCGCGGGGAGAGGCGGTTTGCGTATTGGGCGCTCTTCCGCTTCCTCGCTCA
CTGACTCGCTGCGCTCGGTCGTTCGGCTGCGGCGAGCGGTATCAGCTCACTCAAAGGCGGTAATACGGTT
ATCCACAGAATCAGGGGATAACGCAGGAAAGAACATGTGAGCAAAAGGCCAGCAAAAGGCCAGGAACCGT
AAAAAGGCCGCGTTGCTGGCGTTTTTCCATAGGCTCCGCCCCCCTGACGAGCATCACAAAAATCGACGCT
CAAGTCAGAGGTGGCGAAACCCGACAGGACTATAAAGATACCAGGCGTTTCCCCCTGGAAGCTCCCTCGT
GCGCTCTCCTGTTCCGACCCTGCCGCTTACCGGATACCTGTCCGCCTTTCTCCCTTCGGGAAGCGTGGCG
CTTTCTCATAGCTCACGCTGTAGGTATCTCAGTTCGGTGTAGGTCGTTCGCTCCAAGCTGGGCTGTGTGC
ACGAACCCCCCGTTCAGCCCGACCGCTGCGCCTTATCCGGTAACTATCGTCTTGAGTCCAACCCGGTAAG
ACACGACTTATCGCCACTGGCAGCAGCCACTGGTAACAGGATTAGCAGAGCGAGGTATGTAGGCGGTGCT
ACAGAGTTCTTGAAGTGGTGGCCTAACTACGGCTACACTAGAAGAACAGTATTTGGTATCTGCGCTCTGC
TGAAGCCAGTTACCTTCGGAAAAAGAGTTGGTAGCTCTTGATCCGGCAAACAAACCACCGCTGGTAGCGG
TGGTTTTTTTGTTTGCAAGCAGCAGATTACGCGCAGAAAAAAAGGATCTCAAGAAGATCCTTTGATCTTT
TCTACGGGGTCTGACGCTCAGTGGAACGAAAACTCACGTTAAGGGATTTTGGTCATGAGATTATCAAAAA
GGATCTTCACCTAGATCCTTTTAAATTAAAAATGAAGTTTTAAATCAATCTAAAGTATATATGAGTAAAC
TTGGTCTGACAGTTACCAATGCTTAATCAGTGAGGCACCTATCTCAGCGATCTGTCTATTTCGTTCATCC
ATAGTTGCCTGACTCCCCGTCGTGTAGATAACTACGATACGGGAGGGCTTACCATCTGGCCCCAGTGCTG
CAATGATACCGCGAGACCCACGCTCACCGGCTCCAGATTTATCAGCAATAAACCAGCCAGCCGGAAGGGC
CGAGCGCAGAAGTGGTCCTGCAACTTTATCCGCCTCCATCCAGTCTATTAATTGTTGCCGGGAAGCTAGA
GTAAGTAGTTCGCCAGTTAATAGTTTGCGCAACGTTGTTGCCATTGCTACAGGCATCGTGGTGTCACGCT
CGTCGTTTGGTATGGCTTCATTCAGCTCCGGTTCCCAACGATCAAGGCGAGTTACATGATCCCCCATGTT
GTGCAAAAAAGCGGTTAGCTCCTTCGGTCCTCCGATCGTTGTCAGAAGTAAGTTGGCCGCAGTGTTATCA
CTCATGGTTATGGCAGCACTGCATAATTCTCTTACTGTCATGCCATCCGTAAGATGCTTTTCTGTGACTG
GTGAGTACTCAACCAAGTCATTCTGAGAATAGTGTATGCGGCGACCGAGTTGCTCTTGCCCGGCGTCAAT
ACGGGATAATACCGCGCCACATAGCAGAACTTTAAAAGTGCTCATCATTGGAAAACGTTCTTCGGGGCGA
AAACTCTCAAGGATCTTACCGCTGTTGAGATCCAGTTCGATGTAACCCACTCGTGCACCCAACTGATCTT
CAGCATCTTTTACTTTCACCAGCGTTTCTGGGTGAGCAAAAACAGGAAGGCAAAATGCCGCAAAAAAGGG
AATAAGGGCGACACGGAAATGTTGAATACTCATACTCTTCCTTTTTCAATATTATTGAAGCATTTATCAG
GGTTATTGTCTCATGAGCGGATACATATTTGAATGTATTTAGAAAAATAAACAAATAGGGGTTCCGCGCA
CATTTCCCCGAAAAGTGCCACCTAAATTGTAAGCGTTAATATTTTGTTAAAATTCGCGTTAAATTTTTGT
TAAATCAGCTCATTTTTTAACCAATAGGCCGAAATCGGCAAAATCCCTTATAAATCAAAAGAATAGACCG
AGATAGGGT
[37 nt withheld, positions 6520-6556]
AAAGAACGTGGACTCCAACGTCAAAGG
[49 nt withheld, positions 6584-6632]
T
[91 nt withheld, positions 6634-6724]
G
[124 nt withheld, positions 6726-6849]
CCCATTCGCCATTCAGGCTGCGCAACTGTTGGGAAGGGCGATCGGTGCGGGCCTCTTCGCTATTACGCCA
GCTGCGCGCTCGCTCGCTCACTGAGGCCGCCCGGGCAAAGCCCGGGCGTCGGGCGACCTTTGGTCGCCCG
GCCTCAGTGAGCGAGCGAGCGCGCAGAGAGGGAGTGGCCAACTCCATCACTAGGGGTTCCTTGTAGTTAA
TGATTAACCCGCCATGCTACTTATCTACGTAGCCATGCTCTAGGAAGATCGTA
