LOCUS       Exported 567 bp ds-DNA linear SYN 03-JUN-2021
DEFINITION  Cre-dependent bicistronic vector expressing mRuby2 and GCaMP6f from
            a single open reading frame..
ACCESSION   .
VERSION     .
KEYWORDS    pAAV-CAG-Flex-mRuby2-GSG-P2A-GCaMP6f-WPRE-pA
SOURCE      synthetic DNA construct
  ORGANISM  synthetic DNA construct
REFERENCE   1 (bases 1 to 567)
  AUTHORS   Rose T, Jaepel J, Hubener M, Bonhoeffer T
  TITLE     Cell-specific restoration of stimulus preference after monocular
            deprivation in the visual cortex.
  JOURNAL   Science. 2016 Jun 10;352(6291):1319-22. doi:
            10.1126/science.aad3358.
  PUBMED    27284193
REFERENCE   2 (bases 1 to 567)
  AUTHORS   .
  TITLE     Direct Submission
  JOURNAL   Exported Jun 3, 2021 from SnapGene Server 1.1.58
            http://www.snapgene.com
FEATURES             Location/Qualifiers
     source          1..567
                     /organism="synthetic DNA construct"
                     /mol_type="other DNA"
     protein_bind    82..115
                     /label=loxP
                     /bound_moiety="Cre recombinase"
                     /note="Cre-mediated recombination occurs in the 8-bp core
                     sequence (GCATACAT)."
ORIGIN
        1 acttcgtata ggatacttta tacgaagtta tgcagaatgg tagctggatt gtagctgcta
       61 ttagcaatat gaaacctctt aataacttcg tatagcatac attatacgaa gttatactag
      121 tgcggccgct tacttcgctg tcatcatttg tacaaactct tcgtagttta cctgaccatc
      181 cccatcgatg tctgcttccc tgatcatttc atcaacctct tcatctgtta acttctctcc
      241 aaggtttgtc atcacgtggc gaagctctgc tgcactgatg tagccattgc catccttatc
      301 aaacacaccg aacgcttctc taatttcttc ttccgtgtcc ctgtatttca tttttcttgc
      361 catcattgtc aggaactcag ggaagtcgat tgtgccgtca ccgtcggcat ctacttcatt
      421 gatcatgtcc tgcagctctg cttctgtggg gttctgcccc agagaccgca tcaccgtccc
      481 cagctccttg gttgttattg tcccatcccc gtccttgtca aatagggaga attcctcttt
      541 aaattctgcg atctgctctt cagtcag
//
