>Addgene plasmid #68719 | pAAV-CAG-Flex-mRuby2-GSG-P2A-GCaMP6f-WPRE-pA | addgene partial sequence | sequence record 150201 | WPRE-R 5'-CATAGCGTAAAAGGAGCAACA-3'
ATCCAGAGGTTGATTATCGATAAGCTTATAACTTCGTATAGCATACATTATACGAAGTTATTCTTTGCAC
CATTCTAAAGAATAACAGTGATAATTTCTGGGTTAAGGCAAATAACTTCGTATAGGATACTTTATACGAA
GTTATCTCGAGACTAGTACCGGTCCTAGGGCCACCATGGTGTCTAAGGGCGAAGAGCTGATCAAGGAAAA
TATGCGTATGAAGGTGGTCATGGAAGGTTCGGTCAACGGCCACCAATTCAAATGCACAGGTGAAGGAGAA
GGCAATCCGTACATGGGAACTCAAACCATGAGGATCAAAGTCATCGAGGGAGGACCCCTGCCATTTGCCT
TTGACATTCTTGCCACGTCGTTCATGTATGGCAGCCGTACTTTTATCAAGTACCCGAAAGGCATTCCTGA
TTTCTTTAAACAGTCCTTTCCTGAGGGTTTTACTTGGGAAAGAGTTACGAGATACGAAGATGGTGGAGTC
GTCACCGTCATGCAGGACACCAGCCTTGAGGATGGCTGTCTCGTTTACCACGTCCAAGTCAGAGGGGTAA
ACTTTCCCTCCAATGGTCCCGTGATGCAGAAGAAGACCAAGGGTT
