>Addgene plasmid #68719 | pAAV-CAG-Flex-mRuby2-GSG-P2A-GCaMP6f-WPRE-pA | addgene partial sequence | sequence record 150207 | Xpress-F 5'-TATGGCTAGCATGACTGGT-3'
GATCTCGCCACCATGGTCGACTCATCACGTCGTAAGTGGAATAAGACAGGTCACGCAGTCAGAGCTATAG
GTCGGCTGAGCTCACTCGAGAACGTCTATATCAAGGCCGACAAGCAGAAGAACGGCATCAAGGCGAACTT
CAAGATCCGCCACAACATCGAGGACGGCGGCGTGCAGCTCGCCTACCACTACCAGCAGAACACCCCCATC
GGCGACGGCCCCGTGCTGCTGCCCGACAACCACTACCTGAGCGTGCAGTCCAAACTTTCGAAAGACCCCA
ACGAGAAGCGCGATC
