>Addgene plasmid #68719 | pAAV-CAG-Flex-mRuby2-GSG-P2A-GCaMP6f-WPRE-pA | addgene partial sequence | sequence record 198992 | Addgene Partial NGS Result
GGCGAGGGGCGGGGCGGGGCGAGGCGGAGAGGTGCGGCGGCAGCCAATCAGAGCGGCGCGCTCCGAAAGT
TTCCTTTTATGGCGAGGCGGCGGCGGCGGCGGCCCTATAAAAAGCGAAGCGCGCGGCGGGCGGGAGTCGC
TGCGCGCTGCCTTCGCCCCGTGCCCCGCTCCGCCGCCGCCTCGCGCCGCCCGCCCCGGCTCTGACTGACC
GCGTTACTCCCACAGGTGAGCGGGCGGGACGGCCCTTCTCCTCCGGGCTGTAATTAGCGCTTGGTTTAAT
GACGGCTTGTTTCTTTTCTGTGGCTGCGTGAAAGCCTTGAGGGGCTCCGGGAGGGCCCTTTGTGCGGGGG
GAGCGGCTCGGGGCTGTCCGCGGGGGGACGGCTGCCTTCGGGGGGGACGGGGCAGGGCGGGGTTCGGCTT
CTGGCGTGTGACCGGCGGCTCTAGAGCCTCTGCTAACCATGTTCATGCCTTCTTCTTTTTCCTACAGCTC
CTGGGCAACGTGCTGGTTATTGTGCTGTCTCATCATTTTGGCAAAGAATTGGATCTTATAACTTCGTATA
GGATACTTTATACGAAGTTATGCAGAATGGTAGCTGGATTGTAGCTGCTATTAGCAATATGAAACCTCTT
AATAACTTCGTATAGCATACATTATACGAAGTTATACTAGTGCGGCCGCTTACTTCGCTGTCATCATTTG
TACAAACTCTTCGTAGTTTACCTGACCATCCCCATCGATGTCTGCTTCCCTGATCATTTCATCAACCTCT
TCATCTGTTAACTTCTCTCCAAGGTTTGTCATCACGTGGCGAAGCTCTGCTGCACTGATGTAGCCATTGC
CATCCTTATCAAACACACCGAACGCTTCTCTAATTTCTTCTTCCGTGTCCCTGTATTTCATTTTTCTTGC
CATCATTGTCAGGAACTCAGGGAAGTCGATTGTGCCGTCACCGTCGGCATCTACTTCATTGATCATGTCC
TGCAGCTCTGCTTCTGTGGGGTTCTGCCCCAGAGACCGCATCACCGTCCCCAGCTCCTTGGTTGTTATTG
TCCCATCCCCGTCCTTGTCAAATAGGGAGAATTCCTCTTTAAATTCTGCGATCTGCTCTTCAGTCAGTTG
GTCCGGCAGGTTGTACTCCAGCTTGTGCCCCAGGATGTTGCCGTCCTCCTTGAAGTCGATGCCCTTCAGC
TCGATGCGGTTCACCAGGGTGTCGCCCTCGAACTTCACCTCGGCGCGGGTCTTGTAGTTGCCGTCGTCCT
TGAAGAAGATGGTGCGCTCCTGGATGTAGCCTTCGGGCATGGCGGACTTGAAGAAGTCGTGCTGCTTCAT
GTGGTCGGGGTAGCGGCTGAAGCACTGCACGCCGTAGGTCAGGGTGGTCACGAGGGTGGGCCAGGGCACG
GGCAGCTTGCCGGTGGTGCAGATGAACTTCAGGGTCAGCTTGCCGTAGGTGGCATCGCCCTCACCCTCGC
CGGACACGCTGAACTTGTGGCCGTTTACGTCGCCGTCCAGCTCGACCAGGATGGGCACCACCCCGGTGAA
CAGCTCCTCGCCCTTGCTCACCATGCTCCCTCCGGTACCGCCCTTGTACAGCTCGTCCATGCCGAGAGTG
ATCCCGGCGGCGGTCACGAACTCCAGCAGGACCATGTGATCGCGCTTCTCGTTGGGGTCTTTCGAAAGTT
TGGACTGCACGCTCAGGTAGTGGTTGTCGGGCAGCAGCACGGGGCCGTCGCCGATGGGGGTGTTCTGCTG
GTAGTGGTAGGCGAGCTGCACGCCGCCGTCCTCGATGTTGTGGCGGATCTTGAAGTTCGCCTTGATGCCG
TTCTTCTGCTTGTCGGCCTTGATATAGACGTTCTCGAGTGAGCTCAGCCGACCTATAGCTCTGACTGCGT
GACCTGTCTTATTCCACTTACGACGTGATGAGTCGACCATGGTGGCGAGATCCTTATCGTCATCGTCGTA
CAGATCCCGACCCATTTGCTGTCCACCAGTCATGCTAGCCATACCATGATGATGATGATGATGAGAACCA
GGACCGGGGTTTTCTTCCACGTCTCCTGCTTGCTTTAACAGAGAGAAGTTCGTGGCTCCGGATCCCTTGT
ACAGCTCGTCCATCCCACCACCAAGCCCGGCGAACTTGGCAACTGCGTGTTCGCGTTGTACTACGAACAT
TTCATTGTCACTTTCCTCTAACCTTTCCAGGCGGTGATCAACGGCATGGATACCGGGCATCTTGATGTTC
CCGACGGTCTTTTTTGACCTGTAAGTTGTTACGAAAGAGCAAGACAGATGGCCACCACCATCAACTTTCA
GTGCCATATGAGTGTATCCCCTCAGACCACCATCTGCTGGATACATCATCTCTGTATTAGGCTCCCAACC
CTTGGTCTTCTTCTGCATCACGGGACCATTGGAGGGAAAGTTTACCCCTCTGACTTGGACGTGGTAAACG
AGACAGCCATCCTCAAGGCTGGTGTCCTGCATGACGGTGACGACTCCACCATCTTCGTATCTCGTAACTC
TTTCCCAAGTAAAACCCTCAGGAAAGGACTGTTTAAAGAAATCAGGAATGCCTTTCGGGTACTTGATAAA
AGTACGGCTGCCATACATGAACGACGTGGCAAGAATGTCAAAGGCAAATGGCAGGGGTCCTCCCTCGATG
ACTTTGATCCTCATGGTTTGAGTTCCCATGTACGGATTGCCTTCTCCTTCACCTGTGCATTTGAATTGGT
GGCCGTTGACCGAACCTTCCATGACCACCTTCATACGCATATTTTCCTTGATCAGCTCTTCGCCCTTAGA
CACCATGGTGGCCCTAGGACCGGTACTAGTCTCGAGATAACTTCGTATAAAGTATCCTATACGAAGTTAT
TTGCCTTAACCCAGAAATTATCACTGTTATTCTTTAGAATGGTGCAAAGAATAACTTCGTATAATGTATG
CTATACGAAGTTATAAGCTTATCGATAATCAACCTCTGGATTACAAAATTTGTGAAAGATTGACTGGTAT
TCTTAACTATGTTGCTCCTTTTACGCTATGTGGATACGCTGCTTTAATGCCTTTGTATCATGCTATTGCT
TCCCGTATGGCTTTCATTTTCTCCTCCTTGTATAAATCCTGGTTGCTGTCTCTTTATGAGGAGTTGTGGC
CCGTTGTCAGGCAACGTGGCGTGGTGTGCACTGTGTTTGCTGACGCAACCCCCACTGGTTGGGGCATTGC
CACCACCTGTCAGCTCCTTTCCGGGACTTTCGCTTTCCCCCTCCCTATTGCCACGGCGGAACTCATCGCC
GCCTGCCTTGCCCGCTGCTGGACAGGGGCTCGGCTGTTGGGCACTGACAATTCCGTGGTGTTGTCGGGGA
AATCATCGTCCTTTCCTTGGCTGCTCGCCTGTGTTGCCACCTGGATTCTGCGCGGGACGTCCTTCTGCTA
CGTCCCTTCGGCCCTCAATCCAGCGGACCTTCCTTCCCGCGGCCTGCTGCCGGCTCTGCGGCCTCTTCCG
CGTCTTCGCCTTCGCCCTCAGACGAGTCGGATCTCCCTTTGGGCCGCCTCCCCGCATCGATACCGTCGAC
CCGGGCGGCCGCTTCGAGCAGACATGATAAGATACATTGATGAGTTTGGACAAACCACAACTAGAATGCA
GTGAAAAAAATGCTTTATTTGTGAAATTTGTGATGCTATTGCTTTATTTGTAACCATTATAAGCTGCAAT
AAACAAGTTAACAACAACAATTGCATTCATTTTATGTTTCAGGTTCAGGGGGAGATGTGGGAGGTTTTTT
AAAGCAAGTAAAACCTCTACAAATGTGGTAAAATCGATAAGGATCTTCCTAGAGCATGGCTACGTAGATA
AGTAGCATGGCGGGTTAATCATTAACTACAAGGAACCCCTAGTGATGGAGTTGGCCACTCCCTCTCTGCG
CGCTCGCTCGCTCACTGAGGCCGGGCGACCAAAGGTCGCCCGACGCCCGGGCTTTGCCCGGGCGGCCTCA
GTGAGCGAGCGAGCGCGCAGCTGCATTAATGAATCGGCCAACGCGCGGGGAGAGGCGGTTTGCGTATTGG
GCGCTCTTCCGCTTCCTCGCTCACTGACTCGCTGCGCTCGGTCGTTCGGCTGCGGCGAGCGGTATCAGCT
CACTCAAAGGCGGTAATACGGTTATCCACAGAATCAGGGGATAACGCAGGAAAGAACATGTGAGCAAAAG
GCCAGCAAAAGGCCAGGAACCGTAAAAAGGCCGCGTTGCTGGCGTTTTTCCATAGGCTCCGCCCCCCTGA
CGAGCATCACAAAAATCGACGCTCAAGTCAGAGGTGGCGAAACCCGACAGGACTATAAAGATACCAGGCG
TTTCCCCCTGGAAGCTCCCTCGTGCGCTCTCCTGTTCCGACCCTGCCGCTTACCGGATACCTGTCCGCCT
TTCTCCCTTCGGGAAGCGTGGCGCTTTCTCATAGCTCACGCTGTAGGTATCTCAGTTCGGTGTAGGTCGT
TCGCTCCAAGCTGGGCTGTGTGCACGAACCCCCCGTTCAGCCCGACCGCTGCGCCTTATCCGGTAACTAT
CGTCTTGAGTCCAACCCGGTAAGACACGACTTATCGCCACTGGCAGCAGCCACTGGTAACAGGATTAGCA
GAGCGAGGTATGTAGGCGGTGCTACAGAGTTCTTGAAGTGGTGGCCTAACTACGGCTACACTAGAAGAAC
AGTATTTGGTATCTGCGCTCTGCTGAAGCCAGTTACCTTCGGAAAAAGAGTTGGTAGCTCTTGATCCGGC
AAACAAACCACCGCTGGTAGCGGTGGTTTTTTTGTTTGCAAGCAGCAGATTACGCGCAGAAAAAAAGGAT
CTCAAGAAGATCCTTTGATCTTTTCTACGGGGTCTGACGCTCAGTGGAACGAAAACTCACGTTAAGGGAT
TTTGGTCATGAGATTATCAAAAAGGATCTTCACCTAGATCCTTTTAAATTAAAAATGAAGTTTTAAATCA
ATCTAAAGTATATATGAGTAAACTTGGTCTGACAGTTACCAATGCTTAATCAGTGAGGCACCTATCTCAG
CGATCTGTCTATTTCGTTCATCCATAGTTGCCTGACTCCCCGTCGTGTAGATAACTACGATACGGGAGGG
CTTACCATCTGGCCCCAGTGCTGCAATGATACCGCGAGACCCACGCTCACCGGCTCCAGATTTATCAGCA
ATAAACCAGCCAGCCGGAAGGGCCGAGCGCAGAAGTGGTCCTGCAACTTTATCCGCCTCCATCCAGTCTA
TTAATTGTTGCCGGGAAGCTAGAGTAAGTAGTTCGCCAGTTAATAGTTTGCGCAACGTTGTTGCCATTGC
TACAGGCATCGTGGTGTCACGCTCGTCGTTTGGTATGGCTTCATTCAGCTCCGGTTCCCAACGATCAAGG
CGAGTTACATGATCCCCCATGTTGTGCAAAAAAGCGGTTAGCTCCTTCGGTCCTCCGATCGTTGTCAGAA
GTAAGTTGGCCGCAGTGTTATCACTCATGGTTATGGCAGCACTGCATAATTCTCTTACTGTCATGCCATC
CGTAAGATGCTTTTCTGTGACTGGTGAGTACTCAACCAAGTCATTCTGAGAATAGTGTATGCGGCGACCG
AGTTGCTCTTGCCCGGCGTCAATACGGGATAATACCGCGCCACATAGCAGAACTTTAAAAGTGCTCATCA
TTGGAAAACGTTCTTCGGGGCGAAAACTCTCAAGGATCTTACCGCTGTTGAGATCCAGTTCGATGTAACC
CACTCGTGCACCCAACTGATCTTCAGCATCTTTTACTTTCACCAGCGTTTCTGGGTGAGCAAAAACAGGA
AGGCAAAATGCCGCAAAAAAGGGAATAAGGGCGACACGGAAATGTTGAATACTCATACTCTTCCTTTTTC
AATATTATTGAAGCATTTATCAGGGTTATTGTCTCATGAGCGGATACATATTTGAATGTATTTAGAAAAA
TAAACAAATAGGGGTTCCGCGCACATTTCCCCGAAAAGTGCCACCTAAATTGTAAGCGTTAATATTTTGT
TAAAATTCGCGTTAAATTTTTGTTAAATCAGCTCATTTTTTAACCAATAGGCCGAAATCGGCAAAATCCC
TTATAAATCAAAAGAATAGACCGAGATAGGGT
[37 nt withheld, positions 6123-6159]
AAAGAACGTGGACTCCAACGTCAAAGG
[49 nt withheld, positions 6187-6235]
T
[91 nt withheld, positions 6237-6327]
G
[124 nt withheld, positions 6329-6452]
CCCATTCGCCATTCAGGCTGCGCAACTGTTGGGAAGGGCGATCGGTGCGGGCCTCTTCGCTATTACGCCA
GCTGCGCGCTCGCTCGCTCACTGAGGCCGCCCGGGCAAAGCCCGGGCGTCGGGCGACCTTTGGTCGCCCG
GCCTCAGTGAGCGAGCGAGCGCGCAGAGAGGGAGTGGCCAACTCCATCACTAGGGGTTCCTTGTAGTTAA
TGATTAACCCGCCATGCTACTTATCTACGTAGCCATGCTCTAGGAAGAGTACCATTGACGTCAATAATGA
CGTATGTTCCCATAGTAACGCCAATAGGGACTTTCCATTGACGTCAATGGGTGGAGTATTTACGGTAAAC
TGCCCACTTGGCAGTACATCAAGTGTATCATATGCCAAGTACGCCCCCTATTGACGTCAATGACGGTAAA
TGGCCCGCCTGGCATTATGCCCAGTACATGACCTTATGGGACTTTCCTACTTGGCAGTACATCTACGTAT
TAGTCATCGCTATTACCATGGTCGAGGTGAGCCCCACGTTCTGCTTCACTCTCCCCATCTCCCCCCCCTC
CCCACCCCCAATTTTGTATTTATTTATTTTTTAATTATTTTGTGCAGCGATGGGGGCGGGGGGGGGGG
